Addgene plasmid #21977: U6+27-20
Depositing lab: Phil Sharp. Depositing organization: Massachusetts Institute of Technology. Publication: MicroRNA sponges: competitive inhibitors of small RNAs in mammalian cells. Ebert MS, Neilson JR, Sharp PA. Nat Methods. 2007 Sep . 4(9):721-6. 10.1038/nmeth1079 PubMed 17694064.
Backbone
  Vector backbone: U6+27
  Backbone size w/o insert (bp): 5000
  Vector type: Mammalian Expression
Growth in bacteria
  Bacterial resistance: Ampicillin, 100 μg/mL
  Growth temperature: 37°C
  Growth strain: DH5alpha
  Copy number: High Copy
Gene/Insert
  Gene/Insert name: U6 miR-20 sponge
  Insert size (bp): 100
  Cloning method: Restriction Enzyme; 5′ cloning site XhoI (not destroyed); 3′ cloning site ApaI (not destroyed)
  Sequencing primers: 5′ n/a
Terms and licenses: Academic/Nonprofit Terms; Industry Terms: Not Available to Industry
How to cite: U6+27-20 was a gift from Phil Sharp (Addgene plasmid # 21977 ; http://n2t.net/addgene:21977 ; RRID:Addgene_21977)
