[The description below was written by a language model from this plasmid's Addgene catalogue record.]
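Description:
U6+27-20 is a mammalian expression plasmid built on the U6+27 backbone (about 5 kb without insert) that carries a short insert of roughly 100 bp designated the U6 miR-20 sponge. It is maintained in E. coli as a high-copy plasmid under ampicillin selection. The record does not name the bacterial origin of replication or list any mammalian selection marker or reporter, and no feature table is available to confirm individual elements.

The insert sits between XhoI and ApaI sites, both of which were preserved during cloning, so the sponge cassette can be excised or exchanged. As the backbone name implies, U6+27 vectors use the RNA polymerase III U6 snRNA promoter and retain the first 27 nucleotides of U6 RNA at the 5′ end of the transcript, a segment that in general directs a stabilising γ-monomethyl phosphate cap on small Pol III transcripts. The record itself does not spell out these elements or the terminator. A microRNA sponge is a decoy transcript containing binding sites complementary to a microRNA of interest. When expressed at high levels, it competes with endogenous target mRNAs for binding and so relieves repression of those targets. Here the sites are directed against miR-20, although their number and exact design (perfect or bulged) are not stated.

The construct is typically transfected into cultured mammalian cells to produce abundant small sponge RNA for loss-of-function studies of miR-20, and potentially of related microRNAs that share its seed sequence. It serves as an alternative to chemically modified antisense inhibitors.
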