>Addgene plasmid #21977 | U6+27-20 | addgene partial sequence | sequence record 28276 | 21977 with U6sponge-F (GGACTATCATATGCTTACCGTAACTTGA)
CTGGCTTTATATATCTTGTGGAAAGGACGAAACACCGTGCTCGCTTCGGCAGCACATATACTAGTCGACG
CGGCCGCCTCGAGCCGGTACCTGCACTCGCGCACTTTACCGGTACCTGCACTCGCGCACTTTACCGGTAC
CTGCACTCGCGCACTTTACCGGTACCTGCACTCGCGCACTTTACCGGATCGCGGGCCCGTTTAAACCCGC
TCTAGAGCGGACTTCGGTCCGCTTTTTACTAGGACCTGCAGGCATGCAAGCTTGGCACTGGCCGTCGTTT
TACAACGTCGTGACTGGGAAAACCCTGGCGTTACCCAACTTAATCGCCTTGCAGCACATCCCCCTTTCGC
CAGCTGGCGTAATAGCGAAGAGGCCCGCACCGATCGCCCTTCCCAACAGTTGCGCAGCCTGAATGGCGAA
TGGG
[124 nt withheld, positions 425-548]
C
[91 nt withheld, positions 550-640]
AA
[40 nt withheld, positions 643-682]
ATTTTTCACCCTTTGACGTTGGANTCNA
